Addgene plasmid #63665: px330-CIB1-dCas9
Purpose: (Empty Backbone) Mammalian gRNA expression vector also expressing CIB1-dCas9
Depositing lab: Dong Kong. Depositing organization: Tufts University. Publication: Aspirin cooperates with p300 to activate the acetylation of H3K9 and promote FasL-mediated apoptosis of cancer stem-like cells in colorectal cancer. Chen Z, Li W, Qiu F, Huang Q, Jiang Z, Ye J, Cheng P, Low C, Guo Y, Yi X, Chen W, Yu Y, Han Y, Wu J, Jin S, Kong D, Huang J. Theranostics. 2018 Aug 7;8(16):4447-4461. doi: 10.7150/thno.24284. eCollection 2018. PubMed 30214631.
Backbone
  Vector backbone: px330
  Backbone manufacturer: Feng Zhang
  Vector type: Mammalian Expression, CRISPR
  Promoter: U6 and CMV
Growth in bacteria
  Bacterial resistance: Ampicillin, 100 μg/mL
  Growth temperature: 37°C
  Growth strain: Stbl3
  Copy number: High Copy
Gene/Insert
  Cloning method: Unknown
  Sequencing primers: 5′ hU6-F
Terms and licenses: Academic/Nonprofit Terms; Industry Terms: Not Available to Industry
How to cite: px330-CIB1-dCas9 was a gift from Dong Kong (Addgene plasmid # 63665 ; http://n2t.net/addgene:63665 ; RRID:Addgene_63665)
