[The description below was written by a language model from this plasmid's Addgene catalogue record and pLannotate feature annotations shown in this document.]
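Description:
px330-CIB1-dCas9 is a mammalian CRISPR expression plasmid of about 9 kb, derived from the px330 backbone and deposited as an empty backbone, meaning no guide sequence has been inserted. It is propagated in E. coli through a high-copy ColE1/pUC-type origin and selected with ampicillin via the AmpR (β-lactamase) gene. Short remnants of lac regulatory elements, lacI, an SV40 promoter, a pBluescript MCS and the pBR322 bom region also appear in the feature table and look like backbone vestiges rather than functional parts.

The plasmid carries two expression units. A human U6 RNA polymerase III promoter sits upstream of the S. pyogenes gRNA scaffold, with a short gap between them where a user-chosen spacer would presumably be cloned, although the record does not state the cloning method. A second partial scaffold fragment follows the first. The CMV enhancer and promoter, with a T7 promoter just downstream, drive a single fusion reading frame. It consists of an N-terminal 3xFLAG tag, a fragment of Arabidopsis CIB1 (BHLH63), a short linker-like segment that the annotation software matched to a base-editor construct, and S. pyogenes Cas9, terminated by the bGH polyadenylation signal. The automated annotation labels the Cas9 as the VQR variant, which is probably only a closest-match call. The catalogue name and purpose identify it as catalytically dead dCas9, and the specific mutations are not listed in the record.

CIB1 is the blue-light-dependent binding partner of cryptochrome 2 (CRY2). A gRNA-targeted CIB1-dCas9 is therefore typically used as the DNA-anchoring half of a light-inducible system that recruits CRY2-fused effectors to chosen genomic loci. The record itself does not describe a partner construct.
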