Features (pLannotate 1.2.2; 21 found; start..end, strand, type, name):
    132..335     +  promoter       CMV promoter: human cytomegalovirus (CMV) immediate early promoter
    377..395     +  promoter       T7 promoter: promoter for bacteriophage T7 RNA polymerase
    412..477     +  CDS            3xFLAG: three tandem FLAG® epitope tags, followed by an enterokinase cleavage site
    541..1458    +  CDS            BHLH63 (fragment): BH063_ARATH - Also known as CIB1, EN84. Experimental evidence at protein level: Swiss-Prot protein existence level 1. Transcription factor that binds DNA to G box 5'-CACGTG-3' and, to a lower extent, to E-box 5'-CANNTG-3' in vitro. Binds to chromatin DNA of the FT gene and promotes its expression, and thus triggers flowering in response to blue light. From Arabidopsis thaliana (Mouse-ear cress).
   1458..1506    +  CDS            ABE(7.10) (fragment): adenine base editor comprising wild-type E. coli TadA fused to the evolved TadA*(7.10) mutant (Gaudelli et al., 2017)
   1507..5607    +  CDS            Cas9 VQR: Streptococcus pyogenes Cas9 endonuclease with the D1135V/R1335Q/T1337R mutations has an altered recognition specificity for the protospacer adjacent motif (PAM) (Kleinstiver et al., 2015)
   5662..5886    +  polyA_signal   bGH poly(A) signal: bovine growth hormone polyadenylation signal
   5890..5911    +  promoter       SV40 promoter (fragment): SV40 enhancer and early promoter
   5916..5932    +  misc_feature   MCS (fragment): pBluescript multiple cloning site
   5981..5997    -  protein_bind   lac operator: The lac repressor binds to the lac operator to inhibit transcription in E. coli. This inhibition can be relieved by adding lactose or isopropyl-β-D-thiogalactopyranoside (IPTG). lac repressor encoded by lacI
   6005..6035    -  promoter       lac promoter: promoter for the E. coli lac operon
   6050..6071    -  protein_bind   CAP binding site: CAP binding activates transcription in the presence of cAMP. E. coli catabolite activator protein
   6084..6176    -  CDS            lacI (fragment): lac repressor; lacI; The lac repressor binds to the lac operator to inhibit transcription in E. coli. This inhibition can be relieved by adding lactose or isopropyl-β-D-thiogalactopyranoside (IPTG).
   6359..6947    -  rep_origin     ori: high-copy-number ColE1/pMB1/pBR322/pUC origin of replication
   7118..7978    -  CDS            AmpR: β-lactamase; bla; confers resistance to ampicillin, carbenicillin, and related antibiotics
   7979..8083    -  promoter       AmpR promoter: bla
   8154..8198    -  misc_feature   bom (fragment): basis of mobility region from pBR322
   8352..8592    +  promoter       U6 promoter: RNA polymerase III promoter for human U6 snRNA
   8619..8694    +  misc_RNA       gRNA scaffold: guide RNA scaffold for the Streptococcus pyogenes CRISPR/Cas9 system
   8701..8744    +  misc_RNA       gRNA scaffold (fragment): guide RNA scaffold for the Streptococcus pyogenes CRISPR/Cas9 system
   8751..131     +  enhancer       CMV enhancer (across the origin): human cytomegalovirus immediate early enhancer
>Addgene plasmid #63665 | px330-CIB1-dCas9 | depositor full sequence | sequence record 105977 | px330-CIB1-dCas9 sequence 8986 bps
ATATGCCAAGTACGCCCCCTATTGACGTCAATGACGGTAAATGGCCCGCCTGGCATTATGCCCAGTACAT
GACCTTATGGGACTTTCCTACTTGGCAGTACATCTACGTATTAGTCATCGCTATTACCATGGTGATGCGG
TTTTGGCAGTACATCAATGGGCGTGGATAGCGGTTTGACTCACGGGGATTTCCAAGTCTCCACCCCATTG
ACGTCAATGGGAGTTTGTTTTGGCACCAAAATCAACGGGACTTTCCAAAATGTCGTAACAACTCCGCCCC
ATTGACGCAAATGGGCGGTAGGCGTGTACGGTGGGAGGTCTATATAAGCAGAGCTGGTTTAGTGAACCGT
CAGATCCGCTAGAGATCCGCGGCCGCTAATACGACTCACTATAGGGAGAGCCGCCACCATGGACTACAAA
GACCATGACGGTGATTATAAAGATCATGACATCGATTACAAGGATGACGATGACAAGATGGCCCCCAAGA
AGAAGAGGAAGGTGGGCATTCACCGCGGGGTACCTGGAGGTTCTGGATCCAACGGCGCGATTGGTGGGGA
TTTGCTGCTTAACTTTCCCGACATGTCCGTGTTGGAACGTCAGCGCGCACATTTGAAGTATCTTAACCCC
ACCTTCGACTCCCCGTTGGCCGGGTTCTTTGCGGACTCATCTATGATTACGGGAGGGGAAATGGACAGCT
ACCTCTCAACGGCCGGATTGAATCTTCCGATGATGTATGGAGAAACCACTGTAGAAGGCGACTCGCGACT
CTCGATTTCGCCTGAAACGACGCTGGGAACAGGGAACTTCAAGGCGGCGAAATTCGACACGGAGACAAAA
GATTGCAACGAAGCGGCGAAGAAAATGACCATGAATCGCGATGATCTGGTAGAGGAGGGAGAGGAGGAAA
AGTCGAAGATTACTGAACAGAACAATGGGTCTACCAAAAGTATCAAAAAGATGAAGCACAAAGCTAAGAA
AGAAGAGAACAATTTCAGCAATGACAGCAGTAAAGTCACAAAAGAACTGGAGAAAACGGATTACATTCAC
GTGAGGGCGCGACGAGGGCAGGCTACAGATTCACATTCAATTGCGGAGAGAGTACGGAGAGAGAAAATCT
CAGAAAGGATGAAGTTCCTCCAAGACCTTGTGCCAGGTTGTGACAAGATCACAGGCAAAGCAGGAATGCT
GGATGAGATCATCAACTACGTCCAATCGTTGCAAAGACAAATTGAGTTTCTCTCGATGAAACTGGCCATC
GTGAATCCTAGACCGGATTTCGACATGGATGACATCTTTGCGAAAGAAGTGGCATCCACTCCCATGACGG
TTGTGCCCTCACCGGAGATGGTCTTGTCTGGTTACAGCCACGAAATGGTGCATTCGGGTTATTCAAGCGA
GATGGTCAATTCGGGATACCTTCACGTCAATCCCATGCAGCAGGTGAATACTTCCAGTAGCGGCAGCGAG
ACTCCCGGGACCTCAGAGTCCGCCACACCCGAAAGTGATAAAAAGTATTCTATTGGTTTAGCTATCGGCA
CTAATTCCGTTGGATGGGCTGTCATAACCGATGAATACAAAGTACCTTCAAAGAAATTTAAGGTGTTGGG
GAACACAGACCGTCATTCGATTAAAAAGAATCTTATCGGTGCCCTCCTATTCGATAGTGGCGAAACGGCA
GAGGCGACTCGCCTGAAACGAACCGCTCGGAGAAGGTATACACGTCGCAAGAACCGAATATGTTACTTAC
AAGAAATTTTTAGCAATGAGATGGCCAAAGTTGACGATTCTTTCTTTCACCGTTTGGAAGAGTCCTTCCT
TGTCGAAGAGGACAAGAAACATGAACGGCACCCCATCTTTGGAAACATAGTAGATGAGGTGGCATATCAT
GAAAAGTACCCAACGATTTATCACCTCAGAAAAAAGCTAGTTGACTCAACTGATAAAGCGGACCTGAGGT
TAATCTACTTGGCTCTTGCCCATATGATAAAGTTCCGTGGGCACTTTCTCATTGAGGGTGATCTAAATCC
GGACAACTCGGATGTCGACAAACTGTTCATCCAGTTAGTACAAACCTATAATCAGTTGTTTGAAGAGAAC
CCTATAAATGCAAGTGGCGTGGATGCGAAGGCTATTCTTAGCGCCCGCCTCTCTAAATCCCGACGGCTAG
AAAACCTGATCGCACAATTACCCGGAGAGAAGAAAAATGGGTTGTTCGGTAACCTTATAGCGCTCTCACT
AGGCCTGACACCAAATTTTAAGTCGAACTTCGACTTAGCTGAAGATGCCAAATTGCAGCTTAGTAAGGAC
ACGTACGATGACGATCTCGACAATCTACTGGCACAAATTGGAGATCAGTATGCGGACTTATTTTTGGCTG
CCAAAAACCTTAGCGATGCAATCCTCCTATCTGACATACTGAGAGTTAATACTGAGATTACCAAGGCGCC
GTTATCCGCTTCAATGATCAAAAGGTACGATGAACATCACCAAGACTTGACACTTCTCAAGGCCCTAGTC
CGTCAGCAACTGCCTGAGAAATATAAGGAAATATTCTTTGATCAGTCGAAAAACGGGTACGCAGGTTATA
TTGACGGCGGAGCGAGTCAAGAGGAATTCTACAAGTTTATCAAACCCATATTAGAGAAGATGGATGGGAC
GGAAGAGTTGCTTGTAAAACTCAATCGCGAAGATCTACTGCGAAAGCAGCGGACTTTCGACAACGGTAGC
ATTCCACATCAAATCCACTTAGGCGAATTGCATGCTATACTTAGAAGGCAGGAGGATTTTTATCCGTTCC
TCAAAGACAATCGTGAAAAGATTGAGAAAATCCTAACCTTTCGCATACCTTACTATGTGGGACCCCTGGC
CCGAGGGAACTCTCGGTTCGCATGGATGACAAGAAAGTCCGAAGAAACGATTACTCCATGGAATTTTGAG
GAAGTTGTCGATAAAGGTGCGTCAGCTCAATCGTTCATCGAGAGGATGACCAACTTTGACAAGAATTTAC
CGAACGAAAAAGTATTGCCTAAGCACAGTTTACTTTACGAGTATTTCACAGTGTACAATGAACTCACGAA
AGTTAAGTATGTCACTGAGGGCATGCGTAAACCCGCCTTTCTAAGCGGAGAACAGAAGAAAGCAATAGTA
GATCTGTTATTCAAGACCAACCGCAAAGTGACAGTTAAGCAATTGAAAGAGGACTACTTTAAGAAAATTG
AATGCTTCGATTCTGTCGAGATCTCCGGGGTAGAAGATCGATTTAATGCGTCACTTGGTACGTATCATGA
CCTCCTAAAGATAATTAAAGATAAGGACTTCCTGGATAACGAAGAGAATGAAGATATCTTAGAAGATATA
GTGTTGACTCTTACCCTCTTTGAAGATCGGGAAATGATTGAGGAAAGACTAAAAACATACGCTCACCTGT
TCGACGATAAGGTTATGAAACAGTTAAAGAGGCGTCGCTATACGGGCTGGGGACGATTGTCGCGGAAACT
TATCAACGGGATAAGAGACAAGCAAAGTGGTAAAACTATTCTCGATTTTCTAAAGAGCGACGGCTTCGCC
AATAGGAACTTTATGCAGCTGATCCATGATGACTCTTTAACCTTCAAAGAGGATATACAAAAGGCACAGG
TTTCCGGACAAGGGGACTCATTGCACGAACATATTGCGAATCTTGCTGGTTCGCCAGCCATCAAAAAGGG
CATACTCCAGACAGTCAAAGTAGTGGATGAGCTAGTTAAGGTCATGGGACGTCACAAACCGGAAAACATT
GTAATCGAGATGGCACGCGAAAATCAAACGACTCAGAAGGGGCAAAAAAACAGTCGAGAGCGGATGAAGA
GAATAGAAGAGGGTATTAAAGAACTGGGCAGCCAGATCTTAAAGGAGCATCCTGTGGAAAATACCCAATT
GCAGAACGAGAAACTTTACCTCTATTACCTACAAAATGGAAGGGACATGTATGTTGATCAGGAACTGGAC
ATAAACCGTTTATCTGATTACGACGTCGATGCCATTGTACCCCAATCCTTTTTGAAGGACGATTCAATCG
ACAATAAAGTGCTTACACGCTCGGATAAGAACCGAGGGAAAAGTGACAATGTTCCAAGCGAGGAAGTCGT
AAAGAAAATGAAGAACTATTGGCGGCAGCTCCTAAATGCGAAACTGATAACGCAAAGAAAGTTCGATAAC
TTAACTAAAGCTGAGAGGGGTGGCTTGTCTGAACTTGACAAGGCCGGATTTATTAAACGTCAGCTCGTGG
AAACCCGCCAAATCACAAAGCATGTTGCACAGATACTAGATTCCCGAATGAATACGAAATACGACGAGAA
CGATAAGCTGATTCGGGAAGTCAAAGTAATCACTTTAAAGTCAAAATTGGTGTCGGACTTCAGAAAGGAT
TTTCAATTCTATAAAGTTAGGGAGATAAATAACTACCACCATGCGCACGACGCTTATCTTAATGCCGTCG
TAGGGACCGCACTCATTAAGAAATACCCGAAGCTAGAAAGTGAGTTTGTGTATGGTGATTACAAAGTTTA
TGACGTCCGTAAGATGATCGCGAAAAGCGAACAGGAGATAGGCAAGGCTACAGCCAAATACTTCTTTTAT
TCTAACATTATGAATTTCTTTAAGACGGAAATCACTCTGGCAAACGGAGAGATACGCAAACGACCTTTAA
TTGAAACCAATGGGGAGACAGGTGAAATCGTATGGGATAAGGGCCGGGACTTCGCGACGGTGAGAAAAGT
TTTGTCCATGCCCCAAGTCAACATAGTAAAGAAAACTGAGGTGCAGACCGGAGGGTTTTCAAAGGAATCG
ATTCTTCCAAAAAGGAATAGTGATAAGCTCATCGCTCGTAAAAAGGACTGGGACCCGAAAAAGTACGGTG
GCTTCGATAGCCCTACAGTTGCCTATTCTGTCCTAGTAGTGGCAAAAGTTGAGAAGGGAAAATCCAAGAA
ACTGAAGTCAGTCAAAGAATTATTGGGGATAACGATTATGGAGCGCTCGTCTTTTGAAAAGAACCCCATC
GACTTCCTTGAGGCGAAAGGTTACAAGGAAGTAAAAAAGGATCTCATAATTAAACTACCAAAGTATAGTC
TGTTTGAGTTAGAAAATGGCCGAAAACGGATGTTGGCTAGCGCCGGAGAGCTTCAAAAGGGGAACGAACT
CGCACTACCGTCTAAATACGTGAATTTCCTGTATTTAGCGTCCCATTACGAGAAGTTGAAAGGTTCACCT
GAAGATAACGAACAGAAGCAACTTTTTGTTGAGCAGCACAAACATTATCTCGACGAAATCATAGAGCAAA
TTTCGGAATTCAGTAAGAGAGTCATCCTAGCTGATGCCAATCTGGACAAAGTATTAAGCGCATACAACAA
GCACAGGGATAAACCCATACGTGAGCAGGCGGAAAATATTATCCATTTGTTTACTCTTACCAACCTCGGC
GCTCCAGCCGCATTCAAGTATTTTGACACAACGATAGATCGCAAACGATACACTTCTACCAAGGAGGTGC
TAGACGCGACACTGATTCACCAATCCATCACGGGATTATATGAAACTCGGATAGATTTGTCACAGCTTGG
GGGTGACTGACCGGTCATCATCACCATCACCATTGAGTTTAAACCCGCTGATCAGCCTCGACTGTGCCTT
CTAGTTGCCAGCCATCTGTTGTTTGCCCCTCCCCCGTGCCTTCCTTGACCCTGGAAGGTGCCACTCCCAC
TGTCCTTTCCTAATAAAATGAGGAAATTGCATCGCATTGTCTGAGTAGGTGTCATTCTATTCTGGGGGGT
GGGGTGGGGCAGGACAGCAAGGGGGAGGATTGGGAAGACAATAGCAGGCATGCTGGGGATGCGGTGGGCT
CTATGGCTTCTGAGGCGGAAAGAACCAGCTGGGGCTCGATACCGTCGACCTCTAGCTAGAGCTTGGCGTA
ATCATGGTCATAGCTGTTTCCTGTGTGAAATTGTTATCCGCTCACAATTCCACACAACATACGAGCCGGA
AGCATAAAGTGTAAAGCCTAGGGTGCCTAATGAGTGAGCTAACTCACATTAATTGCGTTGCGCTCACTGC
CCGCTTTCCAGTCGGGAAACCTGTCGTGCCAGCTGCATTAATGAATCGGCCAACGCGCGGGGAGAGGCGG
TTTGCGTATTGGGCGCTCTTCCGCTTCCTCGCTCACTGACTCGCTGCGCTCGGTCGTTCGGCTGCGGCGA
GCGGTATCAGCTCACTCAAAGGCGGTAATACGGTTATCCACAGAATCAGGGGATAACGCAGGAAAGAACA
TGTGAGCAAAAGGCCAGCAAAAGGCCAGGAACCGTAAAAAGGCCGCGTTGCTGGCGTTTTTCCATAGGCT
CCGCCCCCCTGACGAGCATCACAAAAATCGACGCTCAAGTCAGAGGTGGCGAAACCCGACAGGACTATAA
AGATACCAGGCGTTTCCCCCTGGAAGCTCCCTCGTGCGCTCTCCTGTTCCGACCCTGCCGCTTACCGGAT
ACCTGTCCGCCTTTCTCCCTTCGGGAAGCGTGGCGCTTTCTCAATGCTCACGCTGTAGGTATCTCAGTTC
GGTGTAGGTCGTTCGCTCCAAGCTGGGCTGTGTGCACGAACCCCCCGTTCAGCCCGACCGCTGCGCCTTA
TCCGGTAACTATCGTCTTGAGTCCAACCCGGTAAGACACGACTTATCGCCACTGGCAGCAGCCACTGGTA
ACAGGATTAGCAGAGCGAGGTATGTAGGCGGTGCTACAGAGTTCTTGAAGTGGTGGCCTAACTACGGCTA
CACTAGAAGGACAGTATTTGGTATCTGCGCTCTGCTGAAGCCAGTTACCTTCGGAAAAAGAGTTGGTAGC
TCTTGATCCGGCAAACAAACCACCGCTGGTAGCGGTGGTTTTTTTGTTTGCAAGCAGCAGATTACGCGCA
GAAAAAAAGGATCTCAAGAAGATCCTTTGATCTTTTCTACGGGGTCTGACGCTCAGTGGAACGAAAACTC
ACGTTAAGGGATTTTGGTCATGAGATTATCAAAAAGGATCTTCACCTAGATCCTTTTAAATTAAAAATGA
AGTTTTAAATCAATCTAAAGTATATATGAGTAAACTTGGTCTGACAGTTACCAATGCTTAATCAGTGAGG
CACCTATCTCAGCGATCTGTCTATTTCGTTCATCCATAGTTGCCTGACTCCCCGTCGTGTAGATAACTAC
GATACGGGAGGGCTTACCATCTGGCCCCAGTGCTGCAATGATACCGCGAGACCCACGCTCACCGGCTCCA
GATTTATCAGCAATAAACCAGCCAGCCGGAAGGGCCGAGCGCAGAAGTGGTCCTGCAACTTTATCCGCCT
CCATCCAGTCTATTAATTGTTGCCGGGAAGCTAGAGTAAGTAGTTCGCCAGTTAATAGTTTGCGCAACGT
TGTTGCCATTGCTACAGGCATCGTGGTGTCACGCTCGTCGTTTGGTATGGCTTCATTCAGCTCCGGTTCC
CAACGATCAAGGCGAGTTACATGATCCCCCATGTTGTGCAAAAAAGCGGTTAGCTCCTTCGGTCCTCCGA
TCGTTGTCAGAAGTAAGTTGGCCGCAGTGTTATCACTCATGGTTATGGCAGCACTGCATAATTCTCTTAC
TGTCATGCCATCCGTAAGATGCTTTTCTGTGACTGGTGAGTACTCAACCAAGTCATTCTGAGAATAGTGT
ATGCGGCGACCGAGTTGCTCTTGCCCGGCGTCAATACGGGATAATACCGCGCCACATAGCAGAACTTTAA
AAGTGCTCATCATTGGAAAACGTTCTTCGGGGCGAAAACTCTCAAGGATCTTACCGCTGTTGAGATCCAG
TTCGATGTAACCCACTCGTGCACCCAACTGATCTTCAGCATCTTTTACTTTCACCAGCGTTTCTGGGTGA
GCAAAAACAGGAAGGCAAAATGCCGCAAAAAAGGGAATAAGGGCGACACGGAAATGTTGAATACTCATAC
TCTTCCTTTTTCAATATTATTGAAGCATTTATCAGGGTTATTGTCTCATGAGCGGATACATATTTGAATG
TATTTAGAAAAATAAACAAATAGGGGTTCCGCGCACATTTCCCCGAAAAGTGCCACCTGACGTCGACGGA
TCGGGAGATCGATCTCCCGATCCCCTAGGGTCGACTCTCAGTACAATCTGCTCTGATGCCGCATAGTTAA
GCCAGTATCTGCTCCCTGCTTGTGTGTTGGAGGTCGCTGAGTAGTGCGCGAGCAAAATTTAAGCTACAAC
AAGGCAAGGCTTGACCGACAATTGCATGAAGAATCTGCTTAGGGTTAGGCGTTTTGCGCTGCTTCGCGAT
GTACGGGCCAGATATACGCGTGAGGGCCTATTTCCCATGATTCCTTCATATTTGCATATACGATACAAGG
CTGTTAGAGAGATAATTGGAATTAATTTGACTGTAAACACAAAGATATTAGTACAAAATACGTGACGTAG
AAAGTAATAATTTCTTGGGTAGTTTGCAGTTTTAAAATTATGTTTTAAAATGGACTATCATATGCTTACC
GTAACTTGAAAGTATTTCGATTTCTTGGCTTTATATATCTTGTGGAAAGGACGAAACACCGGGTCTTCGA
GAAGACCTGTTTTAGAGCTAGAAATAGCAAGTTAAAATAAGGCTAGTCCGTTATCAACTTGAAAAAGTGG
CACCGAGTCGGTGCTTTTTTGTTTTAGAGCTAGAAATAGCAAGTTAAAATAAGGCTAGTCCGTTTTTAGC
GACTAGTTATTAATAGTAATCAATTACGGGGTCATTAGTTCATAGCCCATATATGGAGTTCCGCGTTACA
TAACTTACGGTAAATGGCCCGCCTGGCTGACCGCCCAACGACCCCCGCCCATTGACGTCAATAATGACGT
ATGTTCCCATAGTAACGCCAATAGGGACTTTCCATTGACGTCAATGGGTGGACTATTTACGGTAAACTGC
CCACTTGGCAGTACATCAAGTGTATC
