>Addgene plasmid #63665 | px330-CIB1-dCas9 | addgene partial sequence | sequence record 107861 | BGH-rev 5'-TAGAAGGCACAGTCGAGG-3'
GATGATGACCGGTCAGTCACCCCCAAGCTGTGACAAATCTATCCGAGTTTCATATAATCCCGTGATGGAT
TGGTGAATCAGTGTCGCGTCTAGCACCTCCTTGGTAGAAGTGTATCGTTTGCGATCTATCGTTGTGTCAA
AATACTTGAATGCGGCTGGAGCGCCGAGGTTGGTAAGAGTAAACAAATGGATAATATTTTCCGCCTGCTC
ACGTATGGGTTTATCCCTGTGCTTGTTGTATGCGCTTAATACTTTGTCCAGATTGGCATCAGCTAGGATG
ACTCTCTTACTGAATTCCGAAATTTGCTCTATGATTTCGTCGAGATAATGTTTGTGCTGCTCAACAAAAA
GTTGCTTCTGTTCGTTATCTTCAGGTGAACCTTTCAACTTCTCGTAATGGGACGCTAAATACAGGAAATT
CACGTATTTAGACGGTAGTGCGAGTTCGTTCCCCTTTTGAAGCTCTCCGGCGCTAGCCAACATCCGTTTT
CGGCCATTTTCTAACTCAAACAGACTATACTTTGGTAGTTTAATTATGAGATCCTTTTTTACTTCCTTGT
AACCTTTCGCCTCAAGGAAGTCGATGGGGTTCTTTTCAAAAGACGAGCGCTCCATAATCGTTATCCCCAA
TAATTCTTTGACTGACTTCAGTTTCTTGGATTTTCCCTTCTCAACTTTTGCCACTACTAGGACAGAATAG
GCAACTGTAGGGCTATCGAAGCCACCGTACTTTTTCGGGTCCCAGTCCTTTTTACGAGCGATGAGCTTAT
CACTATTCCTTT
