>Addgene plasmid #63665 | px330-CIB1-dCas9 | addgene partial sequence | sequence record 109082 | CMV-F 5'-CGCAAATGGGCGGTAGGCGTG-3'
ACCGTCAGATCCGCTAGAGATCCGCGGCCGCTAATACGACTCACTATAGGGAGAGCCGCCACCATGGACT
ACAAAGACCATGACGGTGATTATAAAGATCATGACATCGATTACAAGGATGACGATGACAAGATGGCCCC
CAAGAAGAAGAGGAAGGTGGGCATTCACCGCGGGGTACCTGGAGGTTCTGGATCCAACGGCGCGATTGGT
GGGGATTTGCTGCTTAACTTTCCCGACATGTCCGTGTTGGAACGTCAGCGCGCACATTTGAAGTATCTTA
ACCCCACCTTCGACTCCCCGTTGGCCGGGTTCTTTGCGGACTCATCTATGATTACGGGAGGGGAAATGGA
CAGCTACCTCTCAACGGCCGGATTGAATCTTCCGATGATGTATGGAGAAACCACTGTAGAAGGCGACTCG
CGACTCTCGATTTCGCCTGAAACGACGCTGGGAACAGGGAACTTCAAGGCGGCGAAATTCGACACGGAGA
CAAAAGATTGCAACGAAGCGGCGAAGAAAATGACCATGAATCGCGATGATCTGGTAGAGGAGGGAGAGGA
GGAAAAGTCGAAGATTACTGAACAGAACAATGGGTCTACCAAAAGTATCAAAAAGATGAAGCACAAAGCT
AAGAAAGAAGAGAACAATTTCAGCAATGACAGCAGTAAAGTCACAAAAGAACTGGAGAAAACGGATTACA
TTCACGTGAGGGCGCGACGAGGGCAGGCTACAGATTCACATTCAATTGCGGAGAGAGTACGGAGAGAGAA
AATCTCAGAAAGGATGAAGTTCCTCCAAGACCTTGTGCCAGGTTGTGACAAGATCACAGGCAAAGCAGGA
ATGCTGGATGAGATCATCAACTACGTCCAATCGTTGCAAAGACAAATTGAGTTTCTCTCGATGAA
