>Addgene plasmid #63665 | px330-CIB1-dCas9 | addgene partial sequence | sequence record 109702 | KJdCas9-F1 5'-GACGTCACAAACCGGAAAAC-3'
AAAAAACAGTCGAGAGCGGATGAAGAGAATAGAAGAGGGTATTAAAGAACTGGGCAGCCAGATCTTAAAG
GAGCATCCTGTGGAAAATACCCAATTGCAGAACGAGAAACTTTACCTCTATTACCTACAAAATGGAAGGG
ACATGTATGTTGATCAGGAACTGGACATAAACCGTTTATCTGATTACGACGTCGATGCCATTGTACCCCA
ATCCTTTTTGAAGGACGATTCAATCGACAATAAAGTGCTTACACGCTCGGATAAGAACCGAGGGAAAAGT
GACAATGTTCCAAGCGAGGAAGTCGTAAAGAAAATGAAGAACTATTGGCGGCAGCTCCTAAATGCGAAAC
TGATAACGCAAAGAAAGTTCGATAACTTAACTAAAGCTGAGAGGGGTGGCTTGTCTGAACTTGACAAGGC
CGGATTTATTAAACGTCAGCTCGTGGAAACCCGCCAAATCACAAAGCATGTTGCACAGATACTAGATTCC
CGAATGAATACGAAATACGACGAGAACGATAAGCTGATTCGGGAAGTCAAAGTAATCACTTTAAAGTCAA
AATTGGTGTCGGACTTCAGAAAGGATTTTCAATTCTATAAAGTTAGGGAGATAAATAACTACCACCATGC
GCACGACGCTTATCTTAATGCCGTCGTAGGGACCGCACTCATTAAGAAATACCCGAAGCTAGAAAGTGAG
TTTGTGTATGGTGATTACAAAGTTTATGACGTCCGTAAGATGATCGCGAAAAGCGAACAGGAGATAGGCA
AGGCTACAGCCAAATACTTCTTTTATTCTAACATTATGAATTTCTTTAAGACGGAA
